>Addgene plasmid #242840 | pET-28a_VIM-2 | addgene full sequence | sequence record 486287 | Addgene NGS Result
TTGAGATCCTTTTTTTCTGCGCGTAATCTGCTGCTTGCAAACAAAAAAACCACCGCTACCAGCGGTGGTT
TGTTTGCCGGATCAAGAGCTACCAACTCTTTTTCCGAAGGTAACTGGCTTCAGCAGAGCGCAGATACCAA
ATACTGTCCTTCTAGTGTAGCCGTAGTTAGGCCACCACTTCAAGAACTCTGTAGCACCGCCTACATACCT
CGCTCTGCTAATCCTGTTACCAGTGGCTGCTGCCAGTGGCGATAAGTCGTGTCTTACCGGGTTGGACTCA
AGACGATAGTTACCGGATAAGGCGCAGCGGTCGGGCTGAACGGGGGGTTCGTGCACACAGCCCAGCTTGG
AGCGAACGACCTACACCGAACTGAGATACCTACAGCGTGAGCTATGAGAAAGCGCCACGCTTCCCGAAGG
GAGAAAGGCGGACAGGTATCCGGTAAGCGGCAGGGTCGGAACAGGAGAGCGCACGAGGGAGCTTCCAGGG
GGAAACGCCTGGTATCTTTATAGTCCTGTCGGGTTTCGCCACCTCTGACTTGAGCGTCGATTTTTGTGAT
GCTCGTCAGGGGGGCGGAGCCTATGGAAAAACGCCAGCAACGCGGCCTTTTTACGGTTCCTGGCCTTTTG
CTGGCCTTTTGCTCACATGTTCTTTCCTGCGTTATCCCCTGATTCTGTGGATAACCGTATTACCGCCTTT
GAGTGAGCTGATACCGCTCGCCGCAGCCGAACGACCGAGCGCAGCGAGTCAGTGAGCGAGGAAGCGGAAG
AGCGCCTGATGCGGTATTTTCTCCTTACGCATCTGTGCGGTATTTCACACCGCAATGGTGCACTCTCAGT
ACAATCTGCTCTGATGCCGCATAGTTAAGCCAGTATACACTCCGCTATCGCTACGTGACTGGGTCATGGC
TGCGCCCCGACACCCGCCAACACCCGCTGACGCGCCCTGACGGGCTTGTCTGCTCCCGGCATCCGCTTAC
AGACAAGCTGTGACCGTCTCCGGGAGCTGCATGTGTCAGAGGTTTTCACCGTCATCACCGAAACGCGCGA
GGCAGCTGCGGTAAAGCTCATCAGCGTGGTCGTGAAGCGATTCACAGATGTCTGCCTGTTCATCCGCGTC
CAGCTCGTTGAGTTTCTCCAGAAGCGTTAATGTCTGGCTTCTGATAAAGCGGGCCATGTTAAGGGCGGTT
TTTTCCTGTTTGGTCACTGATGCCTCCGTGTAAGGGGGATTTCTGTTCATGGGGGTAATGATACCGATGA
AACGAGAGAGGATGCTCACGATACGGGTTACTGATGATGAACATGCCCGGTTACTGGAACGTTGTGAGGG
TAAACAACTGGCGGTATGGATGCGGCGGGACCAGAGAAAAATCACTCAGGGTCAATGCCAGCGCTTCGTT
AATACAGATGTAGGTGTTCCACAGGGTAGCCAGCAGCATCCTGCGATGCAGATCCGGAACATAATGGTGC
AGGGCGCTGACTTCCGCGTTTCCAGACTTTACGAAACACGGAAACCGAAGACCATTCATGTTGTTGCTCA
GGTCGCAGACGTTTTGCAGCAGCAGTCGCTTCACGTTCGCTCGCGTATCGGTGATTCATTCTGCTAACCA
GTAAGGCAACCCCGCCAGCCTAGCCGGGTCCTCAACGACAGGAGCACGATCATGCGCACCCGTGGGGCCG
CCATGCCGGCGATAATGGCCTGCTTCTCGCCGAAACGTTTGGTGGCGGGACCAGTGACGAAGGCTTGAGC
GAGGGCGTGCAAGATTCCGAATACCGCAAGCGACAGGCCGATCATCGTCGCGCTCCAGCGAAAGCGGTCC
TCGCCGAAAATGACCCAGAGCGCTGCCGGCACCTGTCCTACGAGTTGCATGATAAAGAAGACAGTCATAA
GTGCGGCGACGATAGTCATGCCCCGCGCCCACCGGAAGGAGCTGACTGGGTTGAAGGCTCTCAAGGGCAT
CGGTCGAGATCCCGGTGCCTAATGAGTGAGCTAACTTACATTAATTGCGTTGCGCTCACTGCCCGCTTTC
CAGTCGGGAAACCTGTCGTGCCAGCTGCATTAATGAATCGGCCAACGCGCGGGGAGAGGCGGTTTGCGTA
TTGGGCGCCAGGGTGGTTTTTCTTTTCACCAGTGAGACGGGCAACAGCTGATTGCCCTTCACCGCCTGGC
CCTGAGAGAGTTGCAGCAAGCGGTCCACGCTGGTTTGCCCCAGCAGGCGAAAATCCTGTTTGATGGTGGT
TAACGGCGGGATATAACATGAGCTGTCTTCGGTATCGTCGTATCCCACTACCGAGATATCCGCACCAACG
CGCAGCCCGGACTCGGTAATGGCGCGCATTGCGCCCAGCGCCATCTGATCGTTGGCAACCAGCATCGCAG
TGGGAACGATGCCCTCATTCAGCATTTGCATGGTTTGTTGAAAACCGGACATGGCACTCCAGTCGCCTTC
CCGTTCCGCTATCGGCTGAATTTGATTGCGAGTGAGATATTTATGCCAGCCAGCCAGACGCAGACGCGCC
GAGACAGAACTTAATGGGCCCGCTAACAGCGCGATTTGCTGGTGACCCAATGCGACCAGATGCTCCACGC
CCAGTCGCGTACCGTCTTCATGGGAGAAAATAATACTGTTGATGGGTGTCTGGTCAGAGACATCAAGAAA
TAACGCCGGAACATTAGTGCAGGCAGCTTCCACAGCAATGGCATCCTGGTCATCCAGCGGATAGTTAATG
ATCAGCCCACTGACGCGTTGCGCGAGAAGATTGTGCACCGCCGCTTTACAGGCTTCGACGCCGCTTCGTT
CTACCATCGACACCACCACGCTGGCACCCAGTTGATCGGCGCGAGATTTAATCGCCGCGACAATTTGCGA
CGGCGCGTGCAGGGCCAGACTGGAGGTGGCAACGCCAATCAGCAACGACTGTTTGCCCGCCAGTTGTTGT
GCCACGCGGTTGGGAATGTAATTCAGCTCCGCCATCGCCGCTTCCACTTTTTCCCGCGTTTTCGCAGAAA
CGTGGCTGGCCTGGTTCACCACGCGGGAAACGGTCTGATAAGAGACACCGGCATACTCTGCGACATCGTA
TAACGTTACTGGTTTCACATTCACCACCCTGAATTGACTCTCTTCCGGGCGCTATCATGCCATACCGCGA
AAGGTTTTGCGCCATTCGATGGTGTCCGGGATCTCGACGCTCTCCCTTATGCGACTCCTGCATTAGGAAG
CAGCCCAGTAGTAGGTTGAGGCCGTTGAGCACCGCCGCCGCAAGGAATGGTGCATGCAAGGAGATGGCGC
CCAACAGTCCCCCGGCCACGGGGCCTGCCACCATACCCACGCCGAAACAAGCGCTCATGAGCCCGAAGTG
GCGAGCCCGATCTTCCCCATCGGTGATGTCGGCGATATAGGCGCCAGCAACCGCACCTGTGGCGCCGGTG
ATGCCGGCCACGATGCGTCCGGCGTAGAGGATCGAGATCTCGATCCCGCGAAATTAATACGACTCACTAT
AGGGGAATTGTGAGCGGATAACAATTCCCCTCTAGAAATAATTTTGTTTAACTTTAAGAAGGAGATATAC
CATGGGCAGCAGCCATCATCATCATCATCACAGCAGCGGCGAGAATCTTTATTTTCAGGGCCATATGGTG
GACAGCAGCGGCGAGTACCCGACCGTTAGCGAGATCCCGGTGGGTGAAGTTCGTCTGTATCAGATCGCGG
ACGGCGTGTGGAGCCACATTGCGACCCAAAGCTTCGATGGCGCGGTGTACCCGAGCAACGGTCTGATCGT
TCGTGACGGCGATGAACTGCTGCTGATTGACACCGCGTGGGGTGCGAAAAACACCGCGGCGCTGCTGGCG
GAGATCGAAAAACAGATTGGTCTGCCGGTGACCCGTGCGGTTAGCACCCACTTTCACGACGATCGTGTGG
GTGGCGTGGATGTTCTGCGTGCGGCGGGTGTTGCGACCTATGCGAGCCCGAGCACCCGTCGTCTGGCGGA
AGTGGAAGGCAACGAGATTCCGACCCACAGCCTGGAAGGTCTGAGCAGCAGCGGTGATGCGGTGCGTTTT
GGTCCGGTTGAGCTGTTTTACCCGGGTGCGGCGCACAGCACCGATAACCTGGTGGTTTATGTGCCGAGCG
CGAGCGTTCTGTACGGTGGCTGCGCGATCTATGAGCTGAGCCGTACCAGCGCGGGTAACGTGGCGGATGC
GGATCTGGCGGAGTGGCCGACCAGCATCGAACGTATTCAGCAACACTACCCGGAAGCGCAATTCGTTATT
CCGGGTCATGGTCTGCCGGGTGGCCTGGATCTGCTGAAGCACACCACCAACGTGGTTAAAGCGCACACCA
ACCGTAGCGTGGTTGAATAACTCGAGCACCACCACCACCACCACTGAGATCCGGCTGCTAACAAAGCCCG
AAAGGAAGCTGAGTTGGCTGCTGCCACCGCTGAGCAATAACTAGCATAACCCCTTGGGGCCTCTAAACGG
GTCTTGAGGGGTTTTTTGCTGAAAGGAGGAACTATATCCGGATTGGCGAATGGG
[124 nt withheld, positions 4535-4658]
C
[91 nt withheld, positions 4660-4750]
A
[49 nt withheld, positions 4752-4800]
CCTTTGACGTTGGAGTCCACGTTCTTT
[37 nt withheld, positions 4828-4864]
ACCCTATCTCGGTCTATTCTTTTGATTTATAAGGGATTTTGCCGATTTCGGCCTATTGGTTAAAAAATGA
GCTGATTTAACAAAAATTTAACGCGAATTTTAACAAAATATTAACGCTTACAATTTAGGTGGCACTTTTC
GGGGAAATGTGCGCGGAACCCCTATTTGTTTATTTTTCTAAATACATTCAAATATGTATCCGCTCATGAA
TTAATTCTTAGAAAAACTCATCGAGCATCAAATGAAACTGCAATTTATTCATATCAGGATTATCAATACC
ATATTTTTGAAAAAGCCGTTTCTGTAATGAAGGAGAAAACTCACCGAGGCAGTTCCATAGGATGGCAAGA
TCCTGGTATCGGTCTGCGATTCCGACTCGTCCAACATCAATACAACCTATTAATTTCCCCTCGTCAAAAA
TAAGGTTATCAAGTGAGAAATCACCATGAGTGACGACTGAATCCGGTGAGAATGGCAAAAGTTTATGCAT
TTCTTTCCAGACTTGTTCAACAGGCCAGCCATTACGCTCGTCATCAAAATCACTCGCATCAACCAAACCG
TTATTCATTCGTGATTGCGCCTGAGCGAGACGAAATACGCGATCGCTGTTAAAAGGACAATTACAAACAG
GAATCGAATGCAACCGGCGCAGGAACACTGCCAGCGCATCAACAATATTTTCACCTGAATCAGGATATTC
TTCTAATACCTGGAATGCTGTTTTCCCGGGGATCGCAGTGGTGAGTAACCATGCATCATCAGGAGTACGG
ATAAAATGCTTGATGGTCGGAAGAGGCATAAATTCCGTCAGCCAGTTTAGTCTGACCATCTCATCTGTAA
CATCATTGGCAACGCTACCTTTGCCATGTTTCAGAAACAACTCTGGCGCATCGGGCTTCCCATACAATCG
ATAGATTGTCGCACCTGATTGCCCGACATTATCGCGAGCCCATTTATACCCATATAAATCAGCATCCATG
TTGGAATTTAATCGCGGCCTAGAGCAAGACGTTTCCCGTTGAATATGGCTCATAACACCCCTTGTATTAC
TGTTTATGTAAGCAGACAGTTTTATTGTTCATGACCAAAATCCCTTAACGTGAGTTTTCGTTCCACTGAG
CGTCAGACCCCGTAGAAAAGATCAAAGGATCTTC
Features (pLannotate 1.2.2; 20 found; start..end, strand, type, name):
      1..589     +  rep_origin     ori: high-copy-number ColE1/pMB1/pBR322/pUC origin of replication
    775..914     -  misc_feature   bom: basis of mobility region from pBR322
   1016..1207    -  CDS            rop: Rop protein, which maintains plasmids at low copy number; rop
   1224..1604    +  CDS            YPB1_ECOLX: Protein predicted: Swiss-Prot protein existence level 4. From Escherichia coli.
   1676..1967    -  CDS            TcR (fragment): tetracycline efflux protein; tet; confers resistance to tetracycline
   1982..2003    -  protein_bind   CAP binding site: CAP binding activates transcription in the presence of cAMP. E. coli catabolite activator protein
   2016..3098    -  CDS            lacI: lac repressor; lacI; The lac repressor binds to the lac operator to inhibit transcription in E. coli. This inhibition can be relieved by adding lactose or isopropyl-β-D-thiogalactopyranoside (IPTG).
   3099..3176    -  promoter       lacI promoter: lacI
   3184..3463    -  CDS            TcR (fragment): tetracycline efflux protein; tet; confers resistance to tetracycline
   3485..3503    +  promoter       T7 promoter: promoter for bacteriophage T7 RNA polymerase
   3504..3528    +  protein_bind   lac operator: The lac repressor binds to the lac operator to inhibit transcription in E. coli. This inhibition can be relieved by adding lactose or isopropyl-β-D-thiogalactopyranoside (IPTG). lac repressor encoded by lacI
   3543..3565    +  RBS            RBS: efficient ribosome binding site from bacteriophage T7 gene 10 (Olins and Rangwala, 1989)
   3584..3600    +  CDS            capTEV™ (fragment): composite tag for in vivo biotinylation, TEV protease cleavage, and 6xHis tagging
   3610..3630    +  CDS            capTEV™ (fragment): composite tag for in vivo biotinylation, TEV protease cleavage, and 6xHis tagging
   4367..4384    +  CDS            9xHis (fragment): 9xHis affinity tag
   4394..4443    +  CDS            SET1 (fragment): solubility-enhancement tag derived from T7 phage gene 10B
   4451..4498    +  terminator     T7 terminator: transcription terminator for bacteriophage T7 RNA polymerase
   4535..4963    +  rep_origin     f1 ori (sequence partly withheld): f1 bacteriophage origin of replication; arrow indicates direction of (+) strand synthesis
   5016..5073    +  promoter       AmpR promoter (fragment): bla
   5082..5897    -  CDS            KanR: aminoglycoside phosphotransferase; aph(3')-Ia; confers resistance to kanamycin in bacteria or G418 (Geneticin®) in eukaryotes
