[The description below was written by a language model from this plasmid's Addgene catalogue record and pLannotate feature annotations shown in this document.]
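Description:
pET-28a_VIM-2 is a bacterial expression plasmid of about 6 kb built on the Novagen pET28a(+) backbone, from which the thrombin site and T7 tag were removed. It replicates from a ColE1/pBR322-type origin accompanied by the bom region and the rop gene. The catalogue lists it as high copy, although rop normally moderates copy number. It is selected with kanamycin through an aminoglycoside phosphotransferase gene. An f1 phage origin is also present. The short tetracycline-resistance, AmpR promoter and other fragmentary hits in the feature table appear to be backbone remnants or automated partial matches rather than functional elements.

The payload is the metallo-beta-lactamase VIM-2 (Verona integron-encoded metallo-beta-lactamase 2), lacking residues 1–26 and cloned between NcoI and XhoI. It carries an N-terminal His6 tag followed by a TEV protease recognition site, so the tag can be used for metal-affinity purification and then cleaved off. The annotation software picks these up as small "capTEV" fragments just downstream of the ribosome binding site, but it does not annotate the VIM-2 coding region itself. Expression is driven by a T7 promoter with an adjacent lac operator and the T7 gene 10 ribosome binding site, and it ends at the T7 terminator. The plasmid-borne lacI gene supplies repressor, so transcription stays low until IPTG induction in a host that provides T7 RNA polymerase. A vector-derived His-tag sequence is detected downstream of the insert, but the record does not say whether it is translated. The associated publication concerns how an active site-adjacent residue in VIM enzymes affects inhibition by D-captopril, which suggests the plasmid is used to produce recombinant VIM-2 for that kind of inhibitor-interaction work.
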