Addgene plasmid #242840: pET-28a_VIM-2
Purpose: Expresses His6-TEV-VIM-2 in bacteria, comprising a His6-tag, the Tobacco etch virus (TEV) cleavage site “ENLYFQ/G", and the VIM-2 sequence (UniPROT Q5U7L7)
Depositing lab: Richard Page. Depositing organization: Miami University (Ohio). Publication: Mutation of an active site-adjacent residue in VIM indirectly dictates interactions with and blunts inhibition by D-captopril. Silwal SB, Wamsley B, Wang Z, Gung BW, Nix JC, Page RC. J Inorg Biochem. 2025 Oct;271:112975. doi: 10.1016/j.jinorgbio.2025.112975. Epub 2025 Jun 10. PubMed 40513263.
Backbone
  Vector backbone: pET28a(+)
  Backbone manufacturer: Novagen
  Backbone size w/o insert (bp): 5300
  Total vector size (bp): 6018
  Modifications to backbone: removed the Thrombin site and T7 tag
  Vector type: Bacterial Expression
Growth in bacteria
  Bacterial resistance: Kanamycin, 50 μg/mL
  Growth temperature: 37°C
  Growth strain: DH5alpha
  Copy number: High Copy
Gene/Insert
  Gene/Insert name: Metallo-beta-lactamase VIM-2 (alt names: VIM-2; Verona integron-encoded metallo-beta-lactamase 2; Verona imipenemase 2)
  Species: Escherichia coli
  Insert size (bp): 789
  Mutation: deleted residues 1-26
  GenBank ID: AY781413 NG_050347
  Promoter: T7
  Tag / fusion protein: His6 + Tobacco etch virus (TEV) cleavage site “ENLYFQ/G" (N terminal on insert)
  Cloning method: Restriction Enzyme; 5′ cloning site NcoI (unknown if destroyed); 3′ cloning site XhoI (unknown if destroyed)
  Sequencing primers: 5′ TAATACGACTCACTATAGGG; 3′ GCTAGTTATTGCTCAGCGG
Terms and licenses: Academic/Nonprofit Terms; Industry Terms: Not Available to Industry
How to cite: pET-28a_VIM-2 was a gift from Richard Page (Addgene plasmid # 242840 ; http://n2t.net/addgene:242840 ; RRID:Addgene_242840)
